>Addgene plasmid #13166 | pc3XB-ZF116 | depositor full sequence | sequence record 7515 | Author sequence
GACGGATCGGGAGATCTCCCGATCCCCTATGGTGCACTCTCAGTACAATCTGCTCTGATGCCGCATAGTT
AAGCCAGTATCTGCTCCCTGCTTGTGTGTTGGAGGTCGCTGAGTAGTGCGCGAGCAAAATTTAAGCTACA
ACAAGGCAAGGCTTGACCGACAATTGCATGAAGAATCTGCTTAGGGTTAGGCGTTTTGCGCTGCTTCGCG
ATGTACGGGCCAGATATACGCGTTGACATTGATTATTGACTAGTTATTAATAGTAATCAATTACGGGGTC
ATTAGTTCATAGCCCATATATGGAGTTCCGCGTTACATAACTTACGGTAAATGGCCCGCCTGGCTGACCG
CCCAACGACCCCCGCCCATTGACGTCAATAATGACGTATGTTCCCATAGTAACGCCAATAGGGACTTTCC
ATTGACGTCAATGGGTGGAGTATTTACGGTAAACTGCCCACTTGGCAGTACATCAAGTGTATCATATGCC
AAGTACGCCCCCTATTGACGTCAATGACGGTAAATGGCCCGCCTGGCATTATGCCCAGTACATGACCTTA
TGGGACTTTCCTACTTGGCAGTACATCTACGTATTAGTCATCGCTATTACCATGGTGATGCGGTTTTGGC
AGTACATCAATGGGCGTGGATAGCGGTTTGACTCACGGGGATTTCCAAGTCTCCACCCCATTGACGTCAA
TGGGAGTTTGTTTTGGCACCAAAATCAACGGGACTTTCCAAAATGTCGTAACAACTCCGCCCCATTGACG
CAAATGGGCGGTAGGCGTGTACGGTGGGAGGTCTATATAAGCAGAGCTCTCTGGCTAACTAGAGAACCCA
CTGCTTACTGGCTTATCGAAATTAATACGACTCACTATAGGGAGACCCAAGCTGGCTAGCGTTTAAACGG
GCCCTCTAGACCCGGGGAGAAGCCTTTTCAATGCAACCAGTGCGGTGCGAGCTTCACGCAAAAGGGCAAC
TTACTGCGCCACATCAAGCTGCATACCGGTGGATCCTCTGCACAGTAGTAAGCTTAAGTTTAAACCGCTG
ATCAGCCTCGACTGTGCCTTCTAGTTGCCAGCCATCTGTTGTTTGCCCCTCCCCCGTGCCTTCCTTGACC
CTGGAAGGTGCCACTCCCACTGTCCTTTCCTAATAAAATGAGGAAATTGCATCGCATTGTCTGAGTAGGT
GTCATTCTATTCTGGGGGGTGGGGTGGGGCAGGACAGCAAGGGGGAGGATTGGGAAGACAATAGCAGGCA
TGCTGGGGATGCGGTGGGCTCTATGGCTTCTGAGGCGGAAAGAACCAGCTGGGGCTCTAGGGGGTATCCC
C
[124 nt withheld, positions 1332-1455]
C
[91 nt withheld, positions 1457-1547]
A
[49 nt withheld, positions 1549-1597]
CCTTTGACGTTGGAGTCCACGTTCTTT
[37 nt withheld, positions 1625-1661]
ACCCTATCTCGGTCTATTCTTTTGATTTATAAGGGATTTTGCCGATTTCGGCCTATTGGTTAAAAAATGA
GCTGATTTAACAAAAATTTAACGCGAATTAATTCTGTGGAATGTGTGTCAGTTAGGGTGTGGAAAGTCCC
CAGGCTCCCCAGCAGGCAGAAGTATGCAAAGCATGCATCTCAATTAGTCAGCAACCAGGTGTGGAAAGTC
CCCAGGCTCCCCAGCAGGCAGAAGTATGCAAAGCATGCATCTCAATTAGTCAGCAACCATAGTCCCGCCC
CTAACTCCGCCCATCCCGCCCCTAACTCCGCCCAGTTCCGCCCATTCTCCGCCCCATGGCTGACTAATTT
TTTTTATTTATGCAGAGGCCGAGGCCGCCTCTGCCTCTGAGCTATTCCAGAAGTAGTGAGGAGGCTTTTT
TGGAGGCCTAGGCTTTTGCAAAAAGCTCCCGGCCGGGAGCTTGTATATCCATTTTCGGATCTGATCAAGA
GACAGGATGAGGATCGTTTCGCATGATTGAACAAGATGGATTGCACGCAGGTTCTCCGGCCGCTTGGGTG
GAGAGGCTATTCGGCTATGACTGGGCACAACAGACAATCGGCTGCTCTGATGCCGCCGTGTTCCGGCTGT
CAGCGCAGGGGCGCCCGGTTCTTTTTGTCAAGACCGACCTGTCCGGTGCCCTGAATGAACTGCAGGACGA
GGCAGCGCGGCTATCGTGGCTGGCCACGACGGGCGTTCCTTGCGCAGCTGTGCTCGACGTTGTCACTGAA
GCGGGAAGGGACTGGCTGCTATTGGGCGAAGTGCCGGGGCAGGATCTCCTGTCATCTCACCTTGCTCCTG
CCGAGAAAGTATCCATCATGGCTGATGCAATGCGGCGGCTGCATACGCTTGATCCGGCTACCTGCCCATT
CGACCACCAAGCGAAACATCGCATCGAGCGAGCACGTACTCGGATGGAAGCCGGTCTTGTCGATCAGGAT
GATCTGGACGAAGAGCATCAGGGGCTCGCGCCAGCCGAACTGTTCGCCAGGCTCAAGGCGCGCATGCCCG
ACGGCGAGGATCTCGTCGTGACCCATGGCGATGCCTGCTTGCCGAATATCATGGTGGAAAATGGCCGCTT
TTCTGGATTCATCGACTGTGGCCGGCTGGGTGTGGCGGACCGCTATCAGGACATAGCGTTGGCTACCCGT
GATATTGCTGAAGAGCTTGGCGGCGAATGGGCTGACCGCTTCCTCGTGCTTTACGGTATCGCCGCTCCCG
ATTCGCAGCGCATCGCCTTCTATCGCCTTCTTGACGAGTTCTTCTGAGCGGGACTCTGGGGTTCGAAATG
ACCGACCAAGCGACGCCCAACCTGCCATCACGAGATTTCGATTCCACCGCCGCCTTCTATGAAAGGTTGG
GCTTCGGAATCGTTTTCCGGGACGCCGGCTGGATGATCCTCCAGCGCGGGGATCTCATGCTGGAGTTCTT
CGCCCACCCCAACTTGTTTATTGCAGCTTATAATGGTTACAAATAAAGCAATAGCATCACAAATTTCACA
AATAAAGCATTTTTTTCACTGCATTCTAGTTGTGGTTTGTCCAAACTCATCAATGTATCTTATCATGTCT
GTATACCGTCGACCTCTAGCTAGAGCTTGGCGTAATCATGGTCATAGCTGTTTCCTGTGTGAAATTGTTA
TCCGCTCACAATTCCACACAACATACGAGCCGGAAGCATAAAGTGTAAAGCCTGGGGTGCCTAATGAGTG
AGCTAACTCACATTAATTGCGTTGCGCTCACTGCCCGCTTTCCAGTCGGGAAACCTGTCGTGCCAGCTGC
ATTAATGAATCGGCCAACGCGCGGGGAGAGGCGGTTTGCGTATTGGGCGCTCTTCCGCTTCCTCGCTCAC
TGACTCGCTGCGCTCGGTCGTTCGGCTGCGGCGAGCGGTATCAGCTCACTCAAAGGCGGTAATACGGTTA
TCCACAGAATCAGGGGATAACGCAGGAAAGAACATGTGAGCAAAAGGCCAGCAAAAGGCCAGGAACCGTA
AAAAGGCCGCGTTGCTGGCGTTTTTCCATAGGCTCCGCCCCCCTGACGAGCATCACAAAAATCGACGCTC
AAGTCAGAGGTGGCGAAACCCGACAGGACTATAAAGATACCAGGCGTTTCCCCCTGGAAGCTCCCTCGTG
CGCTCTCCTGTTCCGACCCTGCCGCTTACCGGATACCTGTCCGCCTTTCTCCCTTCGGGAAGCGTGGCGC
TTTCTCATAGCTCACGCTGTAGGTATCTCAGTTCGGTGTAGGTCGTTCGCTCCAAGCTGGGCTGTGTGCA
CGAACCCCCCGTTCAGCCCGACCGCTGCGCCTTATCCGGTAACTATCGTCTTGAGTCCAACCCGGTAAGA
CACGACTTATCGCCACTGGCAGCAGCCACTGGTAACAGGATTAGCAGAGCGAGGTATGTAGGCGGTGCTA
CAGAGTTCTTGAAGTGGTGGCCTAACTACGGCTACACTAGAAGAACAGTATTTGGTATCTGCGCTCTGCT
GAAGCCAGTTACCTTCGGAAAAAGAGTTGGTAGCTCTTGATCCGGCAAACAAACCACCGCTGGTAGCGGT
TTTTTTGTTTGCAAGCAGCAGATTACGCGCAGAAAAAAAGGATCTCAAGAAGATCCTTTGATCTTTTCTA
CGGGGTCTGACGCTCAGTGGAACGAAAACTCACGTTAAGGGATTTTGGTCATGAGATTATCAAAAAGGAT
CTTCACCTAGATCCTTTTAAATTAAAAATGAAGTTTTAAATCAATCTAAAGTATATATGAGTAAACTTGG
TCTGACAGTTACCAATGCTTAATCAGTGAGGCACCTATCTCAGCGATCTGTCTATTTCGTTCATCCATAG
TTGCCTGACTCCCCGTCGTGTAGATAACTACGATACGGGAGGGCTTACCATCTGGCCCCAGTGCTGCAAT
GATACCGCGAGACCCACGCTCACCGGCTCCAGATTTATCAGCAATAAACCAGCCAGCCGGAAGGGCCGAG
CGCAGAAGTGGTCCTGCAACTTTATCCGCCTCCATCCAGTCTATTAATTGTTGCCGGGAAGCTAGAGTAA
GTAGTTCGCCAGTTAATAGTTTGCGCAACGTTGTTGCCATTGCTACAGGCATCGTGGTGTCACGCTCGTC
GTTTGGTATGGCTTCATTCAGCTCCGGTTCCCAACGATCAAGGCGAGTTACATGATCCCCCATGTTGTGC
AAAAAAGCGGTTAGCTCCTTCGGTCCTCCGATCGTTGTCAGAAGTAAGTTGGCCGCAGTGTTATCACTCA
TGGTTATGGCAGCACTGCATAATTCTCTTACTGTCATGCCATCCGTAAGATGCTTTTCTGTGACTGGTGA
GTACTCAACCAAGTCATTCTGAGAATAGTGTATGCGGCGACCGAGTTGCTCTTGCCCGGCGTCAATACGG
GATAATACCGCGCCACATAGCAGAACTTTAAAAGTGCTCATCATTGGAAAACGTTCTTCGGGGCGAAAAC
TCTCAAGGATCTTACCGCTGTTGAGATCCAGTTCGATGTAACCCACTCGTGCACCCAACTGATCTTCAGC
ATCTTTTACTTTCACCAGCGTTTCTGGGTGAGCAAAAACAGGAAGGCAAAATGCCGCAAAAAAGGGAATA
AGGGCGACACGGAAATGTTGAATACTCATACTCTTCCTTTTTCAATATTATTGAAGCATTTATCAGGGTT
ATTGTCTCATGAGCGGATACATATTTGAATGTATTTAGAAAAATAAACAAATAGGGGTTCCGCGCACATT
TCCCCGAAAAGTGCCACCTGACGTC
Features (pLannotate 1.2.2; 20 found; start..end, strand, type, name):
     28..80      -  misc_feature   bom (fragment): basis of mobility region from pBR322
    235..614     +  enhancer       CMV enhancer: human cytomegalovirus immediate early enhancer
    615..818     +  promoter       CMV promoter: human cytomegalovirus (CMV) immediate early promoter
    814..847     +  LTR            5' LTR (truncated) (fragment): truncated 5' long terminal repeat (LTR) from HIV-1
    863..881     +  promoter       T7 promoter: promoter for bacteriophage T7 RNA polymerase
    927..1010    +  CDS            Ikzf1 (fragment): IKZF1_MOUSE - Also known as Ikaros, Lyf1, Zfpn1a1, Znfn1a1. Experimental evidence at protein level: Swiss-Prot protein existence level 1. Transcription regulator of hematopoietic cell differentiation. Binds gamma-satellite DNA. Binds with higher affinity to gamma satellite A. Plays a role in the development of lymphocytes, B- and T-cells. Binds and activates the enhancer (delta-A element) of the CD3-delta gene. Repressor of the TDT (terminal deoxynucleotidyltransferase) gene during thymocyte differentiation. Regulates transcription through association with both HDAC-dependent and HDAC-independ
   1062..1286    +  polyA_signal   bGH poly(A) signal: bovine growth hormone polyadenylation signal
   1290..1311    +  promoter       SV40 promoter (fragment): SV40 enhancer and early promoter
   1332..1760    +  rep_origin     f1 ori (sequence partly withheld): f1 bacteriophage origin of replication; arrow indicates direction of (+) strand synthesis
   1774..2103    +  promoter       SV40 promoter: SV40 enhancer and early promoter
   2174..2965    +  CDS            neo: KKA2_KLEPN - Also known as kan, nptII. Experimental evidence at protein level: Swiss-Prot protein existence level 1. Resistance to kanamycin, neomycin, paromomycin, ribostamycin, butirosin and gentamicin B. From Klebsiella pneumoniae.
   2989..3147    +  CDS            ble (fragment): BLE_KLEPN - Experimental evidence at protein level: Swiss-Prot protein existence level 1. Binding protein with a strong affinity to the bleomycin family of antibiotics. Binds to CL990; an antimitotic-antibiotic compound. From Klebsiella pneumoniae.
   3142..3263    +  polyA_signal   SV40 poly(A) signal: SV40 polyadenylation signal
   3336..3352    -  protein_bind   lac operator: The lac repressor binds to the lac operator to inhibit transcription in E. coli. This inhibition can be relieved by adding lactose or isopropyl-β-D-thiogalactopyranoside (IPTG). lac repressor encoded by lacI
   3360..3390    -  promoter       lac promoter: promoter for the E. coli lac operon
   3405..3426    -  protein_bind   CAP binding site: CAP binding activates transcription in the presence of cAMP. E. coli catabolite activator protein
   3439..3531    -  CDS            lacI (fragment): lac repressor; lacI; The lac repressor binds to the lac operator to inhibit transcription in E. coli. This inhibition can be relieved by adding lactose or isopropyl-β-D-thiogalactopyranoside (IPTG).
   3714..4299    -  rep_origin     ori: high-copy-number ColE1/pMB1/pBR322/pUC origin of replication
   4470..5330    -  CDS            AmpR: β-lactamase; bla; confers resistance to ampicillin, carbenicillin, and related antibiotics
   5331..5435    -  promoter       AmpR promoter: bla
