[The description below was written by a language model from this plasmid's Addgene catalogue record and pLannotate feature annotations shown in this document.]
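Description:
pc3XB-ZF116 is a mammalian expression-type plasmid built on pc3XB, a modified version of pcDNA3, and it serves as an archival carrier for a single engineered zinc finger module in the Zinc Finger Consortium Modular Assembly Kit v1.0. It replicates in E. coli at high copy from a ColE1/pUC-type origin and is selected with ampicillin through the β-lactamase gene. An f1 origin is also present. For mammalian cells the backbone carries a neomycin phosphotransferase cassette driven by the SV40 early promoter and ended by the SV40 polyadenylation signal, allowing G418 selection.

The insert, ZF116, is a roughly 90 bp fragment cloned between XbaI and BamHI sites, both of which are preserved. It encodes one C2H2-type zinc finger derived from the ToolGen module set (module name QGNR) and is reported to recognise the DNA triplet GAA. It lies downstream of the CMV immediate early enhancer and promoter and a T7 promoter, which also provides the sequencing primer site, and upstream of the bovine growth hormone polyadenylation signal. The automated annotation labels this short coding region as a fragment of mouse Ikzf1 (Ikaros). This most likely reflects sequence similarity among zinc finger domains, since the catalogue describes the insert as a ToolGen module. Other small fragment calls, such as the truncated HIV-1 LTR, ble and lacI, likewise appear to be backbone remnants or similarity hits with no function here.

The plasmid is meant as a standardised building block. Individual finger modules like this one are excised and joined by restriction-based modular assembly into multi-finger arrays with chosen DNA-binding specificities, for use in constructing zinc finger nucleases.
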