>Addgene plasmid #13166 | pc3XB-ZF116 | addgene partial sequence | sequence record 19550 | CMV-F 5'-CGCAAATGGGCGGTAGGCGTG-3'
CACTATAGGGAGACCCAAGCTGGCTAGCGTTTAAACGGGCCCTCTAGACCCGGGGAGAAGCCTTTTCAAT
GCAACCAGTGCGGTGCGAGCTTCACGCAAAAGGGCAACTTACTGCGCCACATCAAGCTGCATACCGGTGG
ATCCTCTGCACAGTAGTAAGCTTAAGTTTAAACCGCTGATCAGCCTCGACTGTGCCTTCTAGTTGCCAGC
CATCTGTTGTTTGCCCCTCCCCCGTGCCTTCCTTGACCCTGGAAGGTGCCACTCCCACTGTCCTTTCCTA
ATAAAATGAGGAAATTGCATCGCATTGTCTGAGTAGGTGTCATTCTATTCTGGGGGGTGGGGTGGGGCAG
GACAGCAAGGGGGAGGATTGGGAAGACAATAGCAGGCATGCTGGGGATGCGGTGGGCTCTATGGCTTCTG
AGGCGGAAAGAACCAGCTGGGGCTCTAGGGGGTATCCCCACGCGCCCTGTAGCGGCGCATTAAGCGCGGC
GGGTGTGGGGGTTACGCGCAGCGTGACCGCTACACTTGCCCGCGCCCTAGCGCCCGCTCCTTTCGCTTTC
T
