Addgene plasmid #13166: pc3XB-ZF116
Depositing lab: Keith Joung. Depositing organization: Massachusetts General Hospital. Publication: Standardized reagents and protocols for engineering zinc finger nucleases by modular assembly. Wright DA, Thibodeau-Beganny S, Sander JD, Winfrey RJ, Hirsh AS, Eichtinger M, Fu F, Porteus MH, Dobbs D, Voytas DF, Joung JK. Nat Protoc. 2006;1(3):1637-52. doi: 10.1038/nprot.2006.259 PubMed 17406455.
Backbone
  Vector backbone: pc3XB
  Backbone manufacturer: Modified Invitrogen pcDNA3
  Backbone size w/o insert (bp): 5400
  Vector type: Mammalian Expression
  Selectable markers: Neomycin (select with G418)
Growth in bacteria
  Bacterial resistance: Ampicillin, 100 μg/mL
  Growth temperature: 37°C
  Growth strain: XL1 Blue
  Copy number: High Copy
Gene/Insert
  Gene/Insert name: ZF116
  Insert size (bp): 90
  Cloning method: Restriction Enzyme; 5′ cloning site XbaI (not destroyed); 3′ cloning site BamHI (not destroyed)
  Sequencing primers: 5′ T7
Terms and licenses: Academic/Nonprofit Terms; Industry Terms: Not Available to Industry
Depositor comments: Part of the Zinc Finger Consortium Modular Assembly Kit v1.0. Finger protein sequence: PGEKPFQCNQCGASFTQKGNLLRHIKLH. Target DNA sequence: GAA. This zinc finger is derived from the ToolGen module set. ToolGen ZF ID: 17. ToolGen ZF Name: QGNR.
How to cite: pc3XB-ZF116 was a gift from Keith Joung (Addgene plasmid # 13166 ; http://n2t.net/addgene:13166 ; RRID:Addgene_13166)
